Addgene plasmid #32554: pUCBB-ptet-eGFP
Depositing lab: Claudia Schmidt-dannert. Depositing organization: University of Minnesota. Publication: Optimized compatible set of BioBrick vectors for metabolic pathway engineering. Vick JE, Johnson ET, Choudhary S, Bloch SE, Lopez-Gallego F, Srivastava P, Tikh IB, Wawrzyn GT, Schmidt-Dannert C. Appl Microbiol Biotechnol. 2011 Dec;92(6):1275-86. Epub 2011 Oct 28. 10.1007/s00253-011-3633-4 PubMed 22033566.
Backbone
  Vector backbone: pUCBB
  Modifications to backbone: Replaced the Constitutive lac promoter with the ptet promoter for ON/OFF aTc induction.
  Vector type: Synthetic Biology
Growth in bacteria
  Bacterial resistance: Ampicillin, 100 μg/mL
  Growth temperature: 37°C
  Growth strain: DH5alpha
  Copy number: High Copy
Gene/Insert
  Gene/Insert name: eGFP
  Insert size (bp): 719
  Entrez Gene: eGFP (a.k.a. pPRS3a_01)
  Promoter: ptet
  Tag / fusion protein: His (C terminal on backbone)
  Cloning method: Restriction Enzyme; 5′ cloning site NdeI (not destroyed); 3′ cloning site NsiI (not destroyed)
  Sequencing primers: 5′ not designed; 3′ pBBinR (GCAGGTCCTGAAGTTAACTAG)
Terms and licenses: Academic/Nonprofit Terms; Industry Terms: Not Available to Industry
How to cite: pUCBB-ptet-eGFP was a gift from Claudia Schmidt-dannert (Addgene plasmid # 32554 ; http://n2t.net/addgene:32554 ; RRID:Addgene_32554)
