[The description below was written by a language model from this plasmid's Addgene catalogue record and pLannotate feature annotations shown in this document.]
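Description:
pUCBB-ptet-eGFP is a small (about 3.1 kb) high-copy bacterial expression plasmid from a set of mutually compatible BioBrick-format vectors developed for metabolic pathway engineering in E. coli. It is built on the pUCBB backbone, which replicates from a pUC-type ColE1/pMB1 origin and is selected with ampicillin through a β-lactamase gene driven by its native bla promoter. In this variant, the constitutive lac promoter of the parent vector has been replaced with a tet-regulated promoter, which the feature table identifies as PLtetO-1, a phage lambda PL derivative carrying tet operator sites. In a host that supplies Tet repressor, transcription is held off until anhydrotetracycline is added, giving the ON/OFF control described by the depositor. The record shows no tetR gene on the plasmid itself, so repression presumably depends on the host strain or a second plasmid.

The payload is EGFP, the enhanced, mammalian codon-optimised green fluorescent protein. It was cloned between NdeI and NsiI sites, both of which remain intact, so the reporter can be swapped for another gene of interest. A backbone-encoded polyhistidine tag lies just downstream of the coding sequence and provides a C-terminal His fusion for affinity purification or detection. The expression cassette is insulated by a putative bacterial terminator upstream of the promoter and by a his operon terminator downstream, whose annotation notes that its efficiency has not been determined. A short fragment of the pBR322 bom region is also annotated. The construct serves as a fluorescent reporter for characterising inducible expression from this vector and as a ready template for tet-controlled expression of pathway genes.
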