Features (pLannotate 1.2.2; 9 found; start..end, strand, type, name):
      2..61      +  terminator     his operon terminator: This putative transcriptin terminator from the E. coli his operon has a 2-bp deletion introduced during synthesis. Its efficiency has not been determined.
    256..844     -  rep_origin     ori: high-copy-number ColE1/pMB1/pBR322/pUC origin of replication
   1015..1875    -  CDS            AmpR: β-lactamase; bla; confers resistance to ampicillin, carbenicillin, and related antibiotics
   1876..1980    -  promoter       AmpR promoter: bla
   2070..2113    -  terminator     bacterial terminator: putative bacterial transcription terminator
   2140..2213    +  promoter       PLtetO-1 promoter: modified phage lambda PL promoter with tet operator sites (Lutz and Bujard, 1997)
   2237..2956    +  CDS            EGFP: the original enhanced GFP (Yang et al., 1996) mammalian codon-optimized
   2982..2999    +  CDS            7xHis (fragment): 6xHis affinity tag
   3003..3039    -  misc_feature   bom (fragment): basis of mobility region from pBR322
>Addgene plasmid #32554 | pUCBB-ptet-eGFP | depositor full sequence | sequence record 37554 | pUCBB-ptet-eGFP sequence 3064 bps
GTCCGGCAAAAAAACGGGCAAGGTGTCACCACCCTGCCCTTTTTCTTTAAAACCGAAAAGATTACTTCGC
GTTATGCAGGCTTCCTCGCTCACTGACTCGCTGCGCTCGGTCGTTCGGCTGCGGCGAGCGGTATCAGCTC
ACTCAAAGGCGGTAATACGGTTATCCACAGAATCAGGGGATAACGCAGGAAAGAACATGTGAGCAAAAGG
CCAGCAAAAGGCCAGGAACCGTAAAAAGGCCGCGTTGCTGGCGTTTTTCCATAGGCTCCGCCCCCCTGAC
GAGCATCACAAAAATCGACGCTCAAGTCAGAGGTGGCGAAACCCGACAGGACTATAAAGATACCAGGCGT
TTCCCCCTGGAAGCTCCCTCGTGCGCTCTCCTGTTCCGACCCTGCCGCTTACCGGATACCTGTCCGCCTT
TCTCCCTTCGGGAAGCGTGGCGCTTTCTCATAGCTCACGCTGTAGGTATCTCAGTTCGGTGTAGGTCGTT
CGCTCCAAGCTGGGCTGTGTGCACGAACCCCCCGTTCAGCCCGACCGCTGCGCCTTATCCGGTAACTATC
GTCTTGAGTCCAACCCGGTAAGACACGACTTATCGCCACTGGCAGCAGCCACTGGTAACAGGATTAGCAG
AGCGAGGTATGTAGGCGGTGCTACAGAGTTCTTGAAGTGGTGGCCTAACTACGGCTACACTAGAAGGACA
GTATTTGGTATCTGCGCTCTGCTGAAGCCAGTTACCTTCGGAAAAAGAGTTGGTAGCTCTTGATCCGGCA
AACAAACCACCGCTGGTAGCGGTGGTTTTTTTGTTTGCAAGCAGCAGATTACGCGCAGAAAAAAAGGATC
TCAAGAAGATCCTTTGATCTTTTCTACGGGGTCTGACGCTCAGTGGAACGAAAACTCACGTTAAGGGATT
TTGGTCATGAGATTATCAAAAAGGATCTTCACCTAGATCCTTTTAAATTAAAAATGAAGTTTTAAATCAA
TCTAAAGTATATATGAGTAAACTTGGTCTGACAGTTACCAATGCTTAATCAGTGAGGCACCTATCTCAGC
GATCTGTCTATTTCGTTCATCCATAGTTGCCTGACTCCCCGTCGTGTAGATAACTACGATACGGGAGGGC
TTACCATCTGGCCCCAGTGCTGCAATGATACCGCGAGACCCACGCTCACCGGCTCCAGATTTATCAGCAA
TAAACCAGCCAGCCGGAAGGGCCGAGCGCAGAAGTGGTCCTGCAACTTTATCCGCCTCCATCCAGTCTAT
TAATTGTTGCCGGGAAGCTAGAGTAAGTAGTTCGCCAGTTAATAGTTTGCGCAACGTTGTTGCCATTGCT
ACAGGCATCGTGGTGTCACGCTCGTCGTTTGGTATGGCTTCATTCAGCTCCGGTTCCCAACGATCAAGGC
GAGTTACATGATCCCCCATGTTGTGCAAAAAAGCGGTTAGCTCCTTCGGTCCTCCGATCGTTGTCAGAAG
TAAGTTGGCCGCAGTGTTATCACTCATGGTTATGGCAGCACTGCATAATTCTCTTACTGTCATGCCATCC
GTAAGATGCTTTTCTGTGACTGGTGAGTACTCAACCAAGTCATTCTGAGAATAGTGTATGCGGCGACCGA
GTTGCTCTTGCCCGGCGTCAATACGGGATAATACCGCGCCACATAGCAGAACTTTAAAAGTGCTCATCAT
TGGAAAACGTTCTTCGGGGCGAAAACTCTCAAGGATCTTACCGCTGTTGAGATCCAGTTCGATGTAACCC
ACTCGTGCACCCAACTGATCTTCAGCATCTTTTACTTTCACCAGCGTTTCTGGGTGAGCAAAAACAGGAA
GGCAAAATGCCGCAAAAAAGGGAATAAGGGCGACACGGAAATGTTGAATACTCATACTCTTCCTTTTTCA
ATATTATTGAAGCATTTATCAGGGTTATTGTCTCATGAGCGGATACATATTTGAATGTATTTAGAAAAAT
AAACAAATAGGGGTTCCGCGCACATTTCCCCGAAAAGTGCCACCTGACGTCTAAGAAACCATTATTATCA
TGACATTAACCTATAAAAATAGGCGTATCACGAGGCAGAATTTCAGATAAAAAAAATCCTTAGCTTTCGC
TAAGGATGATTTCTGGAATTCATCCTGAACTTATCTAGATCCCTATCAGTGATAGAGATTGACATCCCTA
TCAGTGATAGAGATACTGAGCACATCAGCAGGACGCACTGACCAGAAGGAGGAGATCTGGATCCATATGG
TGAGCAAGGGCGAGGAGCTGTTCACCGGGGTGGTGCCCATCCTGGTCGAGCTGGACGGCGACGTAAACGG
CCACAAGTTCAGCGTGTCCGGCGAGGGCGAGGGCGATGCCACCTACGGCAAGCTGACCCTGAAGTTCATC
TGCACCACCGGCAAGCTGCCCGTGCCCTGGCCCACCCTCGTGACCACCCTGACCTACGGCGTGCAGTGCT
TCAGCCGCTACCCCGACCACATGAAGCAGCACGACTTCTTCAAGTCCGCCATGCCCGAAGGCTACGTCCA
GGAGCGCACCATCTTCTTCAAGGACGACGGCAACTACAAGACCCGCGCCGAGGTGAAGTTCGAGGGCGAC
ACCCTGGTGAACCGCATCGAGCTGAAGGGCATCGACTTCAAGGAGGACGGCAACATCCTGGGGCACAAGC
TGGAGTACAACTACAACAGCCACAACGTCTATATCATGGCCGACAAGCAGAAGAACGGCATCAAGGTGAA
CTTCAAGATCCGCCACAACATCGAGGACGGCAGCGTGCAGCTCGCCGACCACTACCAGCAGAACACCCCC
ATCGGCGACGGCCCCGTGCTGCTGCCCGACAACCACTACCTGAGCACCCAGTCCGCCCTGAGCAAAGACC
CCAACGAGAAGCGCGATCACATGGTCCTGCTGGAGTTCGTGACCGCCGCCGGGATCACTCTCGGCATGGA
CGAGCTGTACAAGTAAATGCATCCATGGCGGCCGCCTCGAGCATCACCATCACCATCACTGATTCTCCTT
ACGCATCTGTGCGGTATTTCACACCGCATGTACTAGTTAACTTCAGGACCTGCA
