>Addgene plasmid #32554 | pUCBB-ptet-eGFP | addgene partial sequence | sequence record 38593 | EGFP-N 5'-CGTCGCCGTCCAGCTCGACCAG-3'
CTCCTCGCCCTTGCTCACCATATGGATCCAGATCTCCTCCTTCTGGTCAGTGCGTCCTGCTGATGTGCTC
AGTATCTCTATCACTGATAGGGATGTCAATCTCTATCACTGATAGGGATCTAGATAAGTTCAGGATGAAT
TCCAGAAATCATCCTTAGCGAAAGCTAAGGATTTTTTTTATCTGAAATTCTGCCTCGTGATACGCCTATT
TTTATAGGTTAATGTCATGATAATAATGGTTTCTTAGACGTCAGGTGGCACTTTTCGGGGAAATGTGCGC
GGAACCCCTATTTGTTTATTTTTCTAAATACATTCAAATATGTATCCGCTCATGAGACAATAACCCTGAT
AAATGCTTCAATAATATTGAAAAAGGAAGAGTATGAGTATTCAACATTTCCGTGTCGCCCTTATTCCCTT
TTTTGCGGCATTTTGCCTTCCTGTTTTTGCTCACCCAGAAACGCTGGTGAAAGTAAAAGATGCTGAAGAT
CAGTTGGGTGCACGAGTGGGTTACATCGAACTGGATCTCAACAGCGGTAAGATCCTTGAGAGTTTTCGCC
CCGAAGAACGTTTTCCAATGATGAGCACTTTTAAAGTTCTGCTATGTGGCGCGGTATTATCCCGTATTGA
CGCCGGGCAAGAGCAACTCGGTCGCCGCATACACTATTCTCAGAATGACTTGGTTGAGTACTCACCAGTC
ACAGAAAAGCATCTTACGGATGGCATGACAGTAAGAGAATTATGCAGTGCTGCCATAACCATGAGTGATA
ACACTGCGGCCAACTTACTTCTGACAACGATCGGAGGACCGAAGGAGCTAACCGCTTTTTTGCACAACAT
GGGGGATCATGTAACTCGCCTTGATCGTTGGGA
