>Addgene plasmid #32554 | pUCBB-ptet-eGFP | addgene partial sequence | sequence record 38609 | EGFP-C 5'-CATGGTCCTGCTGGAGTTCGTG-3'
CGGCATGGACGAGCTGTACAAGTAAATGCATCCATGGCGGCCGCCTCGAGCATCACCATCACCATCACTG
ATTCTCCTTACGCATCTGTGCGGTATTTCACACCGCATGTACTAGTTAACTTCAGGACCTGCAGTCCGGC
AAAAAAGGGCAAGGTGTCACCACCCTGCCCTTTTTCTTTAAAACCGAAAAGATTACTTCGCGTTATGCAG
GCTTCCTCGCTCACTGACTCGCTGCGCTCGGTCGTTCGGCTGCGGCGAGCGGTATCAGCTCACTCAAAGG
CGGTAATACGGTTATCCACAGAATCAGGGGATAACGCAGGAAAGAACATGTGAGCAAAAGGCCAGCAAAA
GGCCAGGAACCGTAAAAAGGCCGCGTTGCTGGCGTTTTTCCACAGGCTCCGCCCCCCTGACGAGCATCAC
AAAAATCGACGCTCAAGTCAGAGGTGGCGAAACCCGACAGGACTATAAAGATACCAGGCGTTTCCCCCTG
GAAGCTCCCTCGTGCGCTCTCCTGTTCCGACCCTGCCGCTTACCGGATACCTGTCCGCCTTTCTCCCTTC
GGGAAGCGTGGCGCTTTCTCATAGCTCACGCTGTAGGTATCTCAGTTCGGTGTAGGTCGTTCGCTCCAAG
CTGGGCTGTGTGCACGAACCCCCCGTTCAGCCCGACCGCTGCGCCTTATCCGGTAACTATCGTCTTGAGT
CCAACCCGGTAAGACACGACTTATCGCCACTGGCAGCAGCCACTGGTAACAGGATTAGCAGAGCGAGGTA
TGTAGGCGGTGCTACAGAGTTCTTGAAGTGGTGGCCTAACTACGGCTACACTAGAAGAACAGTATTTGGT
